>Addgene plasmid #106901 | pDL14 | addgene full sequence | sequence record 334155 | Addgene NGS Result
CACCACAATTCAGCAAATTGTGAACATCATCACGTTCATCTTTCCCTGGTTGCCAATGGCCCATTTTCCT
GTCAGTAACGAGAAGGTCGCGAATTCAGGCGCTTTTTAGACTGGTCGTAATGAAATTCGGATCCCGTCGA
CGCTTATAAAAAATGGATATTAATACTGAAACTGAGATCAAGCAAAAGCATTCACTAACCCCCTTTCCTG
TTTTCCTAATCAGCCCGGCATTTCGCGGGCGATATTTTCACAGCTATTTCAGGAGTTCAGCCATGAACGC
TTATTACATTCAGGATCGTCTTGAGGCTCAGAGCTGGGCGCGTCACTACCAGCAGCTCGCCCGTGAAGAG
AAAGAGGCAGAACTGGCAGACGACATGGAAAAAGGCCTGCCCCAGCACCTGTTTGAATCGCTATGCATCG
ATCATTTGCAACGCCACGGGGCCAGCAAAAAATCCATTACCCGTGCGTTTGATGACGATGTTGAGTTTCA
GGAGCGCATGGCAGAACACATCCGGTACATGGTTGAAACCATTGCTCACCACCAGGTTGATATTGATTCA
GAGGTATAAAACGAATGAGTACTGCACTCGCAACGCTGGCTGGGAAGCTGGCTGAACGTGTCGGCATGGA
TTCTGTCGACCCACAGGAACTGATCACCACTCTTCGCCAGACGGCATTTAAAGGTGATGCCAGCGATGCG
CAGTTCATCGCATTACTGATCGTTGCCAACCAGTACGGCCTTAATCCGTGGACGAAAGAAATTTACGCCT
TTCCTGATAAGCAGAATGGCATCGTTCCGGTGGTGGGCGTTGATGGCTGGTCCCGCATCATCAATGAAAA
CCAGCAGTTTGATGGCATGGACTTTGAGCAGGACAATGAATCCTGTACATGCCGGATTTACCGCAAGGAC
CGTAATCATCCGATCTGCGTTACCGAATGGATGGATGAATGCCGCCGCGAACCATTCAAAACTCGCGAAG
GCAGAGAAATCACGGGGCCGTGGCAGTCGCATCCCAAACGGATGTTACGTCATAAAGCCATGATTCAGTG
TGCCCGTCTGGCCTTCGGATTTGCTGGTATCTATGACAAGGATGAAGCCGAGCGCATTGTCGAAAATACT
GCATACACTGCAGAACGTCAGCCGGAACGCGACATCACTCCGGTTAACGATGAAACCATGCAGGAGATTA
ACACTCTGCTGATCGCCCTGGATAAAACATGGGATGACGACTTATTGCCGCTCTGTTCCCAGATATTTCG
CCGCGACATTCGTGCATCGTCAGAACTGACACAGGCCGAAGCAGTAAAAGCTCTTGGATTCCTGAAACAG
AAAGCCGCAGAGCAGAAGGTGGCAGCATGACACCGGACATTATCCTGCAGCGTACCGGGATCGATGTGAG
AGCTGTCGAACAGGGGGAAGATGCGTGGCACAAATTACGGCTCGGCGTCATCACCGCTTCAGAAGTTCAC
AACGTGATAGCAAAACCCCGCTCCGGAAAGAAGTGGCCTGACATGAAAATGTCCTACTTCCACACCCTGC
TTGCTGAGGTTTGCACCGCTAGAATTAAAGAGGAGAAATTAACTATGAATGAGTCATTTGATAAGGACTT
CTCCAACCACACCCCGATGATGCAGCAGTATCTCAAGCTGAAAGCCCAGCATCCGGAGATCCTGCTCTTT
TATCGTATGGGAGACTTTTACGAGCTGTTTTATGACGACGCAAAGCGTGCGTCGCAGTTGCTCGATATTT
CGCTGACCAAACGCGGCGCATCGGCTGGCGAACCTATCCCTATGGCGGGTATCCCGCACCACGCCGTAGA
AAACTACCTCGCGAAACTGGTCAATCAGGGCGAATCCGTCGCTATTTGCGAACAGATTGGCGATCCGGCC
ACCAGCAAAGGTCCCGTTGAACGTAAGGTCGTGCGTATCGTTACGCCTGGCACTATCAGCGATGAAGCCC
TGTTACAGGAGCGTCAGGATAACCTGCTGGCGGCTATCTGGCAGGATGGTAAAGGTTACGGTTACGCCAC
GCTGGATATCAGCTCCGGGCGCTTTCGTCTGAGCGAACCCGCCGACCGTGAAACGATGGCCGCAGAGCTG
CAGCGCACCAATCCCGCCGAACTGTTGTATGCCGAAGATTTTGCTGAAATGGCGTTAATAGAGGGACGCC
GGGGTCTGCGCCGTCGCCCGTTGTGGGAGTTTGAGATTGATACCGCCCGCCAGCAGTTAAATCTGCAGTT
CGGTACGCGGGATCTGGTCGGTTTCGGCGTCGAAAATGCCTCGCGTGGATTATGTGCGGCAGGCTGCCTG
TTACAGTACGTAAAAGATACCCAGCGCACCTCCCTGCCGCATATTCGTTCCATTACGATGGAACGCCAGC
AGGACAGCATCATTATGGATGCCGCGACCCGCCGCAATCTGGAAATTACCCAGAACCTGGCCGGTGGTGT
CGAAAATACCCTCGCCGCGGTGCTTGACTGTACCGTGACGCCAATGGGTAGCCGAATGCTTAAACGCTGG
CTGCATATGCCGGTACGAAATACCGACATATTACGTGAACGCCAGCAGACCATCGGCGCCTTGCAGGACA
CCGTCAGCGAACTGCAACCGGTGCTGCGTCAGGTCGGCGATTTGGAGCGTATCCTTGCGCGTCTGGCGCT
GCGCACCGCGCGTCCGCGCGATCTCGCCCGAATGCGTCACGCCTTCCAGCAGCTGCCGGAATTGCACGCT
CAGCTTGAAACCGTTGACAGCGCGCCGGTACAGGCGTTGCGTAAAAAAATGGGCGATTTCGCCGAGCTGC
GCGACCTCCTGGAACGCGCCATTATTGACGCGCCGCCGGTACTGGTCCGCGACGGCGGCGTTATTGCGCC
CGGCTACCATGAAGAGCTGGACGAATGGCGCGCGCTGGCGGACGGCGCCACCGATTATCTCGATCGTCTG
GAAATTCGCGAGCGCGAGCGTACCGGGCTGGATACGCTGAAAGTCGGCTATAACGCGGTACATGGTTATT
ACATTCAGATTAGCCGTGGTCAAAGCCATCTGGCGCCCATCAATTATGTGCGTCGCCAGACGCTGAAAAA
TGCCGAACGCTACATTATTCCTGAGCTTAAAGAGTACGAAGATAAAGTTCTGACCTCGAAAGGCAAAGCG
CTGGCGCTGGAAAAACAGCTATATGACGAATTGTTTGATCTGCTGTTGCCGCATCTGGCCGATTTACAGC
AGAGCGCCAACGCGCTGGCGGAGCTGGATGTGCTGGTTAACCTGGCCGAACGCGCCTGGACGCTGAATTA
CACCTGCCCGACATTTACCGATAAACCCGGTATCCGTATTACCGAAGGTCGCCACCCGGTGGTTGAACAG
GTACTGAATGAGCCGTTTATCGCTAACCCGCTCAATTTATCGCCGCAGCGCCGGATGTTGATCATTACCG
GCCCCAATATGGGCGGTGCAAGTACCTATATGCGACAAACGGCATTGATTGCCCTGCTGGCCTATATCGG
CAGTTACGTTCCGGCGCAAAACGTGGAAATCGGCCCCATCGACCGTATTTTTACCCGCGTCGGCGCAGCG
GACGACCTGGCCTCCGGGCGTTCGACCTTTATGGTGGAGATGACCGAAACCGCGAACATTCTGCATAATG
CCACGGAAAACAGTCTGGTATTGATGGATGAAATCGGGCGCGGTACCTCCACGTATGACGGGCTGTCGTT
GGCCTGGGCCTGCGCGGAGAATCTCGCGAATAAGATTAAAGCGTTAACGCTGTTCGCTACCCACTACTTC
GAGCTGACCCAATTACCGGAGAAAATGGAAGGCGTGGCGAACGTCCACCTGGATGCGCTGGAACACGGCG
ATACTATCGCGTTTATGCACAGCGTGCAGGACGGCGCGGCAAGTAAGAGCTATGGCCTGGCGGTCGCGGC
GCTTGCGGGCGTCCCTAAAGAAGTCATCAAACGCGCGCGCCAGAAACTCCGCGAGCTGGAAAGCATCTCG
CCCAATGCGGCGGCAACGCAGGTGGACGGCACGCAAATGTCGTTGCTTGCCGCCCCGGAGGAGACATCGC
CTGCCGTTGAAGCGCTGGAGAATCTCGATCCGGACTCCCTGACGCCACGCCAGGCGCTGGAGTGGATCTA
TCGGCTGAAAAGTCTGGTGTAAGGATCGTGGCAGACAAGCCCGTCAGGGCGCGTCCATGCGAGAGTAGGG
AACTGCCAGGCATCAAATAAAACGAAAGGCTCAGTCGAAAGACTGGGCCTTTCGTTTTATCTGTTGTTTG
TCGGTGAACGCTCTCCTGAGTAGGACAAATCCGCCGGGAGCGGATTTGAACGTTGCGAAGCAACGGCCCG
GAGGGTGGCGGGCAGGACGCCCGCCATAAACTGCCAGGCATCAAATTAAGCAGAAGGCCATCCTGACGGA
TGGCCTTTTTGCGTTTCTACAAACTCTTCCTGCCATGGCCACACAACATACGAGCCGGAAGCATAAAGTG
TAAAGCCTGGGGTGCCTAATGAGTGAGCTAACTCACATTAATTGCGTTGCGCTCACTGCCCGCTTTCCAG
TCGGGAAACCTGTCGTGCCAGCTGCATTAATGAATCGGCCAACGCGCGGGGAGAGGCGGTTTGCGTATTG
GGCGCCAGGGTGGTTTTTCTTTTCACCAGTGAGACGGGCAACAGCTGATTGCCCTTCACCGCCTGGCCCT
GAGAGAGTTGCAGCAAGCGGTCCACGCTGGTTTGCCCCAGCAGGCGAAAATCCTGTTTGATGGTGGTTAA
CGGCGGGATATAACATGAGCTGTCTTCGGTATCGTCGTATCCCACTACCGAGATATCCGCACCAACGCGC
AGCCCGGACTCGGTAATGGCGCGCATTGCGCCCAGCGCCATCTGATCGTTGGCAACCAGCATCGCAGTGG
GAACGATGCCCTCATTCAGCATTTGCATGGTTTGTTGAAAACCGGACATGGCACTCCAGTCGCCTTCCCG
TTCCGCTATCGGCTGAATTTGATTGCGAGTGAGATATTTATGCCAGCCAGCCAGACGCAGACGCGCCGAG
ACAGAACTTAATGGGCCCGCTAACAGCGCGATTTGCTGGTGACCCAATGCGACCAGATGCTCCACGCCCA
GTCGCGTACCGTCTTCATGGGAGAAAATAATACTGTTGATGGGTGTCTGGTCAGAGACATCAAGAAATAA
CGCCGGAACATTAGTGCAGGCAGCTTCCACAGCAATGGCATCCTGGTCATCCAGCGGATAGTTAATGATC
AGCCCACTGACGCGTTGCGCGAGAAGATTGTGCACCGCCGCTTTACAGGCTTCGACGCCGCTTCGTTCTA
CCATCGACACCACCACGCTGGCACCCAGTTGATCGGCGCGAGATTTAATCGCCGCGACAATTTGCGACGG
CGCGTGCAGGGCCAGACTGGAGGTGGCAACGCCAATCAGCAACGACTGTTTGCCCGCCAGTTGTTGTGCC
ACGCGGTTGGGAATGTAATTCAGCTCCGCCATCGCCGCTTCCACTTTTTCCCGCGTTTTCGCAGAAACGT
GGCTGGCCTGGTTCACCACGCGGGAAACGGTCTGATAAGAGACACCGGCATACTCTGCGACATCGTATAA
CGTTACTGGTTTCACATTCACCACCCTGAATTGACTCTCTTCCGGGCGCTATCATGCCATACCGCGAAAG
GTTTTGCACCATTCGATGGTGTCAACGTAAATGCATGCCGCTAGGCCCTTTCGTCTTCACCTCGAGAAAT
CATAAAAAATTTATTTGCTTTGTGAGCGGATAACAATTATAATAGATTCAATTGTGAGCGGATAACAATT
TCACACAGAATTCATTAAAGAGGAGAAATTAACTATGAGAGGATCGCATCACCATCACCATCACGGATCT
ATGCGGTGTGAAATACCGCACAGATGCGTAAGGAGAAAATACCGCATCAGGCGCTCTTCCGCTTCCTCGC
TCACTGACTCGCTGCGCTCGGTCGTTCGGCTGCGGCGAGCGGTATCAGCTCACTCAAAGGCGGTAATACG
GTTATCCACAGAATCAGGGGATAACGCAGGAAAGAACATGTGAGCAAAAGGCCAGCAAAAGGCCAGGAAC
CGTAAAAAGGCCGCGTTGCTGGCGTTTTTCCATAGGCTCCGCCCCCCTGACGAGCATCACAAAAATCGAC
GCTCAAGTCAGAGGTGGCGAAACCCGACAGGACTATAAAGATACCAGGCGTTTCCCCCTGGAAGCTCCCT
CGTGCGCTCTCCTGTTCCGACCCTGCCGCTTACCGGATACCTGTCCGCCTTTCTCCCTTCGGGAAGCGTG
GCGCTTTCTCATAGCTCACGCTGTAGGTATCTCAGTTCGGTGTAGGTCGTTCGCTCCAAGCTGGGCTGTG
TGCACGAACCCCCCGTTCAGCCCGACCGCTGCGCCTTATCCGGTAACTATCGTCTTGAGTCCAACCCGGT
AAGACACGACTTATCGCCACTGGCAGCAGCCACTGGTAACAGGATTAGCAGAGCGAGGTATGTAGGCGGT
GCTACAGAGTTCTTGAAGTGGTGGCCTAACTACGGCTACACTAGAAGGACAGTATTTGGTATCTGCGCTC
TGCTGAAGCCAGTTACCTTCGGAAAAAGAGTTGGTAGCTCTTGATCCGGCAAACAAACCACCGCTGGTAG
CGGTGGTTTTTTTGTTTGCAAGCAGCAGATTACGCGCAGAAAAAAAGGATCTCAAGAAGATCCTTTGATC
TTTTCTACGGGGTCTGACGCTCAGTGGAACGAAAACTCACGTTAAGGGATTTTGGTCATGAGATTATCAA
AAAGGATCTTCACCTAGATCCTTTTAAATTAAAAATGAAGTTTTAAATCAATCTAAAGTATATATGAGTA
AACTTGGTCTGACAGTTACCAATGCTTAATCAGTGAGGCACCTATCTCAGCGATCTGTCTATTTCGTTCA
TCCATAGTTGCCTGACTCCCCGTCGTGTAGATAACTACGATACGGGAGGGCTTACCATCTGGCCCCAGTG
CTGCAATGATACCGCGAGACCCACGCTCACCGGCTCCAGATTTATCAGCAATAAACCAGCCAGCCGGAAG
GGCCGAGCGCAGAAGTGGTCCTGCAACTTTATCCGCCTCCATCCAGTCTATTAATTGTTGCCGGGAAGCT
AGAGTAAGTAGTTCGCCAGTTAATAGTTTGCGCAACGTTGTTGCCATTGCTACAGGCATCGTGGTGTCAC
GCTCGTCGTTTGGTATGGCTTCATTCAGCTCCGGTTCCCAACGATCAAGGCGAGTTACATGATCCCCCAT
GTTGTGCAAAAAAGCGGTTAGCTCCTTCGGTCCTCCGATCGTTGTCAGAAGTAAGTTGGCCGCAGTGTTA
TCACTCATGGTTATGGCAGCACTGCATAATTCTCTTACTGTCATGCCATCCGTAAGATGCTTTTCTGTGA
CTGGTGAGTACTCAACCAAGTCATTCTGAGAATAGTGTATGCGGCGACCGAGTTGCTCTTGCCCGGCGTC
AATACGGGATAATACCGCGCCACATAGCAGAACTTTAAAAGTGCTCATCATTGGAAAACGTTCTTCGGGG
CGAAAACTCTCAAGGATCTTACCGCTGTTGAGATCCAGTTCGATGTAACCCACTCGTGCACCCAACTGAT
CTTCAGCATCTTTTACTTTCACCAGCGTTTCTGGGTGAGCAAAAACAGGAAGGCAAAATGCCGCAAAAAA
GGGAATAAGGGCGACACGGAAATGTTGAATACTCATACTCTTCCTTTTTCAATATTATTGAAGCATTTAT
CAGGGTTATTGTCTCATGAGCGGATACATATTTGAATGTATTTAGAAAAATAAACAAATAGGGGTTCCGC
GCACATTTCCCCGAAAAGTGCCACCTGACTCCTGTTGATAGATCCAGTAATGACCTCAGAACTCCATCTG
GATTTGTTCAGAACGCTCGGTTGCCGCCGGGCGTTTTTTATTGGTGAGAATGACGTCCGTCGGCATCGGC
ATGGCGAATTAATCTTTCTGCGAATTGAGATGACGCCACTGGCTGGGCGTCATCCCGGTTTCCCGGGTAA
ACACCACCGAAAAATAGTTACTATCTTCAAAGCCACATTCGGTCGAAATATCACTGATTAACAGGCGGCT
ATGCTGGAGAAGATATTGCGCATGACACACTCTGACCTGTCGCAGATATTGATTGATGGTCATTCCAGTC
TGCTGGCGAAATTGCTGACGCAAAACGCGCTCACTGCACGATGCCTCATCACAAAATTTATCCAGCGCAA
AGGGACTTTTCAGGCTAGCCGCCAGCCGGGTAATCAGCTTATCCAGCAACGTTTCGCTGGATGTTGGCGG
CAACGAATCACTGGTGTAACGATGGCGATTCAGCAACATCACCAACTGCCCGAACAGCAACTCAGCCATT
TCGTTAGCAAACGGCACATGCTGACTACTTTCATGCTCAAGCTGACCGATAACCTGCCGCGCCTGCGCCA
TCCCCATGCTACCTAAGCGCCAGTGTGGTTGCCCTGCGCTGGCGTTAAATCCCGGAATCGCCCCCTGCCA
GTCAAGATTCAGCTTCAGACGCTCCGGGCAATAAATAATATTCTGCAAAACCAGATCGTTAACGGAAGCG
TAGGAGTGTTTATCGTCAGCATGAATGTAAAAGAGATCGCCACGGGTAATGCGATAAGGGCGATCGTTGA
GTACATGCAGGCCATTACCGCGCCAGACAATCACCAGCTCACAAAAATCATGTGTATGTTCAGCAAAGAC
ATCTTGCGGATAACGGTCAGCCACAGCGACTGCCTGCTGGTCGCTGGCAAAAAAATCATCTTTGAGAAGT
TTTAACTGATGCGCCACCGTGGCTACCTCGGCCAGAGAACGAAGTTGATTATTCGCAATATGGCGTACAA
ATACGTTGAGAAGATTCGCGTTATTGCAGAAAGCCATCCCGTCCCTGGCGAATATCACGCGGTGACCAGT
TAAACTCTCGGCGAAAAAGCGTCGAAAAGTGGTTACTGTCGCTGAATCCACAGCGATAGGCGATGTCAGT
AACGCTGGCCTCGCTGTGGCGTAGCAGATGTCGGGCTTTCATCAGTCGCAGGCGGTTCAGGTATCGCTGA
GGCGTCAGTCCCGTTTGCTGCTTAAGCTGCCGATGTAGCGTACGCAGTGAAAGAGAAAATTGATCCGCCA
CGGCATCCCAATTCACCTCATCGGCAAAATGGTCCTCCAGCCAGGCCAGAAGCAAGTTGAGACGTGATGC
GCTGTTTTCCAGGTTCTCCTGCAAACTGCTTTTACGCAGCAAGAGCAGTAATTGCATAAACAAGATCTCG
CGACTGGCGGTCGAGGGTAAATCATTTTCCCCTTCCTGCTGTTCCATCTGTGCAACCAGCTGTCGCACCT
GCTGCAATACGCTGTGGTTAACGCGCCAGTGAGACGGATACTGCCCATCCAGCTCTTGTGGCAGCAACTG
ATTCAGCCCGGCGAGAAACTGAAATCGATCCGGCGAGCGATACAGCACATTGGTCAGACACAGATTATCG
GTATGTTCATACAGATGCCGATCATGATCGCGTACGAAACAGACCGTGCCACCGGTGATGGTATAGGGCT
GCCCATTAAACACATGAATACCCGTGCCATGTTCGACAATCACAATTTCATGAAAATCATGATGATGTTC
AGGAAAATCCGCCTGCGGGAGCCGGGGTTCTATCGCCACGGACGCGTTACCAGACGGAAAAAAATCCACA
CTATGTAATACGGTCATACTGGCCTCCTGATGTCGTCAACACGGCGAAATAGTAATCACGAGGTCAGGTT
CTTACCTTAAATTTTCGACGGAAAACCACGTAAAAAACGTCGATTTTTCAAGATACAGCGTGAATTTTCA
GGAAATGCGGTGAGCATCACAT
Features (pLannotate 1.2.2; 21 found; start..end, strand, type, name):
      1..119     +  promoter       rhaB promoter: promoter of the E. coli rhaBAD operon, conferring tight induction with L-rhamnose and repression with D-glucose in the presence of RhaR and RhaS (Giacalone et al., 2006)
    153..569     +  CDS            Gam: inhibitor of the host RecBCD nuclease in the λ Red system; gam; protects the double-stranded DNA substrate for recombination
    575..1360    +  CDS            Beta: single-stranded DNA binding recombinase in the λ Red system; bet; mediates pairing of a single-stranded DNA with a complementary target
   1357..1558    +  CDS            Exo (fragment): 5' to 3' double-stranded DNA exonuclease in the λ Red system; exo; creates 3' single-stranded DNA tails
   1585..4149    +  CDS            mutS: MUTS_SALTY - Experimental evidence at protein level: Swiss-Prot protein existence level 1. This protein is involved in the repair of mismatches in DNA. It is possible that it carries out the mismatch recognition step. This protein has a weak ATPase activity. From Salmonella typhimurium (strain LT2 / SGSC1412 / ATCC 700720).
   4214..4300    +  terminator     rrnB T1 terminator: Escherichia coli rrnB; transcription terminator T1 from the E. coli rrnB gene
   4392..4419    +  terminator     rrnB T2 terminator: transcription terminator T2 from the E. coli rrnB gene
   4454..4484    -  promoter       lac promoter: promoter for the E. coli lac operon
   4499..4520    -  protein_bind   CAP binding site: CAP binding activates transcription in the presence of cAMP. E. coli catabolite activator protein
   4533..5615    -  CDS            lacI: lac repressor; lacI; The lac repressor binds to the lac operator to inhibit transcription in E. coli. This inhibition can be relieved by adding lactose or isopropyl-β-D-thiogalactopyranoside (IPTG).
   5616..5693    -  promoter       lacIq promoter: lacI (mutant); In the lacIq allele, a single base change in the promoter boosts expression of the lacI gene about 10-fold.
   5740..5784    +  promoter       T5 promoter: bacteriophage T5 promoter for E. coli RNA polymerase, with embedded lac operator
   5792..5808    +  protein_bind   lac operator: The lac repressor binds to the lac operator to inhibit transcription in E. coli. This inhibition can be relieved by adding lactose or isopropyl-β-D-thiogalactopyranoside (IPTG). lac repressor encoded by lacI
   5857..5874    +  CDS            7xHis (fragment): 6xHis affinity tag
   5880..5931    +  misc_feature   bom (fragment): basis of mobility region from pBR322
   6117..6705    -  rep_origin     ori: high-copy-number ColE1/pMB1/pBR322/pUC origin of replication
   6876..7736    -  CDS            AmpR: β-lactamase; bla; confers resistance to ampicillin, carbenicillin, and related antibiotics
   7737..7841    -  promoter       AmpR promoter: bla
   7867..7961    +  terminator     lambda t0 terminator: transcription terminator from phage lambda
   7989..8837    -  CDS            rhaR: transcriptional activator of rhaR and rhaS; E. coli rhaR; needed for rhamnose-dependent activation of the rhaB promoter
   8911..9747    -  CDS            rhaS: positive regulator of the rhaB promoter; E. coli rhaS; activated by L-rhamnose
