[The description below was written by a language model from this plasmid's Addgene catalogue record and pLannotate feature annotations shown in this document.]
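Description:
pDL14 is a bacterial expression plasmid built on the pQE-30 backbone for oligonucleotide-mediated (single-stranded DNA) recombineering of the E. coli chromosome. It carries a high-copy ColE1/pUC-type origin and is selected with ampicillin through the bla gene. The payload is a single operon driven by the L-rhamnose-inducible rhaB promoter. The operon encodes lambda phage Gam (an inhibitor of the host RecBCD nuclease) and Beta (the single-strand annealing protein that pairs an oligo with its chromosomal target). It also encodes a Salmonella enterica LT2 mutS allele with the K622A substitution. The feature table shows a short residual fragment of exo between bet and mutS, so the full Red exonuclease is not present, in keeping with an oligo-based rather than dsDNA-based design. The operon ends at the rrnB T1 and T2 terminators. The rhaS and rhaR activator genes are supplied on the plasmid, so rhamnose induction does not rely only on host copies. According to the record, co-expressing the mutant MutS makes engineering independent of mismatch repair, presumably through a dominant-negative effect, which avoids the need for a permanently MMR-deficient strain.

The plasmid is also conditionally replicating: it cannot replicate in the presence of IPTG or lactose. The annotation shows lacI under the lacIq promoter and a T5 promoter with lac operators pointing toward the origin region, separated from it only by a His-tag remnant and a bom fragment. This layout suggests that derepressed T5 transcription into the origin interferes with replication, although the record does not state the mechanism. In practice, this allows the helper plasmid to be cured from edited cells by adding inducer.
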