Addgene plasmid #106901: pDL14
Purpose: pDL14 is conditionally replicating plasmid and expresses gam, bet and mutSK622A genes under control of PrhaB promoter for oligo-mediated E. coli chromosome engineering in MMR independent manner
Depositing lab: Sergey Sineoky. Depositing organization: Research Institute for Genetics and Selection of Industrial Microorganisms (GosNII genetika). Publication: Development of new versatile plasmid-based systems for lambdaRed-mediated Escherichia coli genome engineering. Bubnov DM, Yuzbashev TV, Vybornaya TV, Netrusov AI, Sineoky SP. J Microbiol Methods. 2018 Jun 7. pii: S0167-7012(18)30368-3. doi: 10.1016/j.mimet.2018.06.001. PubMed 29885886.
Backbone
  Vector backbone: pQE-30
  Vector type: Bacterial Expression
Growth in bacteria
  Bacterial resistance: Ampicillin, 100 μg/mL
  Growth temperature: 37°C
  Growth strain: DH5alpha
  Growth instructions: pDL14 is conditionally replicating plasmid. The plasmid can not replicate in presense of IPTG or lactose.
  Copy number: High Copy
Gene/Insert 1
  Gene/Insert name: gam
  Species: lambda phage
  Insert size (bp): 417
Gene/Insert 2
  Gene/Insert name: bet
  Species: lambda phage
  Insert size (bp): 786
Gene/Insert 3
  Gene/Insert name: mutS
  Species: Salmonella enterica LT2
  Insert size (bp): 2568
  Mutation: Lysine 622 was replaced by Alanine
Gene/Insert 4
  Gene/Insert name: lacI
  Species: Escherichia coli
  Insert size (bp): 1083
Gene/Insert 5
  Gene/Insert name: rhaR
  Species: Escherichia coli
  Insert size (bp): 849
Gene/Insert 6
  Gene/Insert name: rhaS
  Species: Escherichia coli
  Insert size (bp): 837
Terms and licenses: Academic/Nonprofit Terms; Industry Terms: Not Available to Industry
How to cite: pDL14 was a gift from Sergey Sineoky (Addgene plasmid # 106901 ; http://n2t.net/addgene:106901 ; RRID:Addgene_106901)
